Addgene plasmid #195799: pENTR223-BGLF3
Purpose: Gateway Entry Clone of Epstein-Barr virus BGLF3
Depositing lab: Eric Johannsen. Depositing organization: Brigham and Women's Hospital. Publication: Epstein-Barr virus and virus human protein interaction maps. Calderwood MA, Venkatesan K, Xing L, Chase MR, Vazquez A, Holthaus AM, Ewence AE, Li N, Hirozane-Kishikawa T, Hill DE, Vidal M, Kieff E, Johannsen E. Proc Natl Acad Sci U S A. 2007 May 1;104(18):7606-11. doi: 10.1073/pnas.0702332104. Epub 2007 Apr 19. PubMed 17446270.
Backbone
  Vector backbone: pENTR223.1
  Backbone manufacturer: Invitrogen
  Backbone size w/o insert (bp): 2875
  Vector type: Gateway Entry Vector
Growth in bacteria
  Bacterial resistance: Spectinomycin, 50 μg/mL
  Growth temperature: 37°C
  Growth strain: DH5alpha
  Copy number: High Copy
Gene/Insert
  Gene/Insert name: BGLF3
  Species: Epstein-Barr virus
  Entrez Gene: BGLF3 (a.k.a. HHV4_BGLF3)
  Cloning method: Gateway Cloning
Terms and licenses: Academic/Nonprofit Terms; Industry Terms: Not Available to Industry
How to cite: pENTR223-BGLF3 was a gift from Eric Johannsen (Addgene plasmid # 195799 ; http://n2t.net/addgene:195799 ; RRID:Addgene_195799)
