[The description below was written by a language model from this plasmid's Addgene catalogue record and pLannotate feature annotations shown in this document.]
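Description:
pENTR223-BGLF3 is a Gateway entry clone built on the Invitrogen pENTR223.1 backbone and carrying the BGLF3 open reading frame of Epstein-Barr virus. It is a small bacterial plasmid; the sequenced record spans about 3.8 kb, although it is labelled a partial NGS result and so may not represent the complete plasmid. It replicates in E. coli from a high-copy ColE1/pUC-type origin and is selected with spectinomycin through the aadA (SmR) aminoglycoside adenylyltransferase gene. This gene lies downstream of a fragment of the class 1 integron Pc promoter and a remnant of a gentamicin resistance gene. Short lacI and lacZα fragments also appear in the annotation and look like non-functional backbone leftovers.

The insert is annotated as a roughly 1 kb coding sequence matching the UL95-family protein of EBV strain B95-8, which corresponds to BGLF3. It is flanked on both sides by Gateway attL recombination sites. The annotation tool labels both as attL3, and the record does not say which attL variants they actually are. The rrnB T1 and T2 terminators sit upstream of the cassette, where they insulate the insert from read-through transcription coming from the backbone. A T7 promoter lies just beyond the downstream attL site and points back toward the insert. The record lists no eukaryotic promoter, epitope tag or reporter, as expected for an entry clone that is not itself meant for expression.

The plasmid serves as a source from which BGLF3 can be moved by LR Clonase recombination into attR-containing destination vectors. The associated work on EBV and virus–human protein interaction mapping suggests it belongs to a viral ORF collection made for that kind of screening.
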