Features (pLannotate 1.2.2; 12 found; start..end, strand, type, name):
    121..213     +  CDS            lacI (fragment): lac repressor; lacI; The lac repressor binds to the lac operator to inhibit transcription in E. coli. This inhibition can be relieved by adding lactose or isopropyl-β-D-thiogalactopyranoside (IPTG).
    268..295     -  terminator     rrnB T2 terminator: transcription terminator T2 from the E. coli rrnB gene
    427..470     +  terminator     rrnB T1 terminator: Escherichia coli rrnB; transcription terminator T1 from the E. coli rrnB gene
    517..553     -  CDS            lacZα (fragment): LacZα fragment of β-galactosidase; lacZ fragment
    570..665     +  protein_bind   attL3: mutant version of attL; recombination site for the Gateway® LR reaction LR Clonase™
    668..1663    +  CDS            UL95_EBVB9: Protein inferred from homology: Swiss-Prot protein existence level 3. From Epstein-Barr virus (strain B95-8) (HHV-4) (Human herpesvirus 4).
   1665..1760    -  protein_bind   attL3: mutant version of attL; recombination site for the Gateway® LR reaction LR Clonase™
   1779..1797    -  promoter       T7 promoter: promoter for bacteriophage T7 RNA polymerase
   1987..2010    +  promoter       Pc promoter (fragment): intI1 (promoter lies within the coding sequence); class 1 integron promoter
   2186..2242    +  CDS            GmR (fragment): gentamycin acetyltransferase; aacC1; confers resistance to gentamycin
   2249..3040    +  CDS            SmR: aminoglycoside adenylyltransferase (Murphy, 1985); aadA; confers resistance to spectinomycin and streptomycin
   3133..3721    +  rep_origin     ori: high-copy-number ColE1/pMB1/pBR322/pUC origin of replication
>Addgene plasmid #195799 | pENTR223-BGLF3 | addgene full sequence | sequence record 385212 | Addgene Partial NGS Result
CTTTCCTGCGTTATCCCCTGATTCTGTGGATAACCGTATTACCGCCTTTGAGTGAGCTGATACCGCTCGC
CGCAGCCGAACGACCGAGCGCAGCGAGTCAGTGAGCGAGGAAGCGGAAGAGCGCCCAATACGCAAACCGC
CTCTCCCCGCGCGTTGGCCGATTCATTAATGCAGCTGGCACGACAGGTTTCCCGACTGGAAAGCGGGCAG
TGAGCGCAACGCAATTAATACGCGTACCGCTAGCCAGGAAGAGTTTGTAGAAACGCAAAAAGGCCATCCG
TCAGGATGGCCTTCTGCTTAGTTTGATGCCTGGCAGTTTATGGCGGGCGTCCTGCCCGCCACCCTCCGGG
CCGTTGCTTCACAACGTTCAAATCCGCTCCCGGCGGATTTGTCCTACTCAGGAGAGCGTTCACCGACAAA
CAACAGATAAAACGAAAGGCCCAGTCTTCCGACTGAGCCTTTCGTTTTATTTGATGCCTGGCAGTTCCCT
ACTCTCGCGTTAACGCTAGCATGGATGTTTTCCCAGTCACGACGTTGTAAAACGACGGCCAGTCTTAAGC
TCGGGCCCCAAATAATGATTTTATTTTGACTGATAGTGACCTGTTCGTTGCAACAAATTGATGAGCAATG
CTTTTTTATAATGCCAACTTTGTACAAAAAAGTTGGCATGTTCAACGCGGTCAAGGCCGATATGCCCGAT
GACCCGATGCTCGCCCGCAGGTATGGGCAGTGTCTGGAACTGGCACTGGAGGCCTGCCAGGACACGCCCG
AGCAATTTAAGCTGGTGGAGACGCCACTCAAGAGCTTCCTGCTCGTGTCCAATATCCTCCCCCAGGACAA
CAGGCCCTGGCACGAGGCCCGGAGCTCCGGCCGTGTGGCCGAGGATGACTATGACTTCTCGAGCCTGGCT
TTGGAGCTCTTGCCCCTCAACCCCCGTTTACCAGAAGAATGGCAGTTTGGTGGACAAGGTTGGTCGAGCC
GGATGGAGCCCTCTCAGCCTGAAATGGGCATGGGTCTGTGTTTTGAGGTGTTTGATGGGGACCTTATGCG
AATTGCGCTGGCCTGGAACAAAGATGAGGTTATAGGTCAGGCCTTGCAAATATTGGCCCACTCCCAAACC
TGGACCTCCCTGGTGCCTGAAGACCCACTCCCTTGGATGTGGGCCCTCTTCTACGGCCCCAGGTCCCACT
GCGAAGAGCGTCACTGCGTTTACGCTGCGGCACGGGGCAAAAGGGGCCCTATTCTGCTACCCACTGCGGT
TTATACACCATGTGCCAACATAGAGGCATTCCTGGCACACCTCACCAGGTGTGTGTATGCCCTGTACTTG
GACGTGCGTGACTGGAAGGGTGAGGATATAGCTCCTCCCTTTGACGTTAGCCGCCTGAATAAAATGGCAA
AACAGCTCTGCCTGCTGCCTCAGGAACCCTTTTGCATCACTCGTGTGTGCCTTTTGTGCTTGCTACATAA
ACAAAACCTAAACGCTCAGTATAAAAGGCCGGTGGACACGTATGATCCTTGCCTAATTCTAACGGGAGAG
GCAGAAAGATATATGGTGGACGCTGTGGGAAATTACCGGGAAGCCTCCACTGGAACTACCGTACTCTACC
CCACGTATGATCTGGGCTCCATAGTTGCGGACATGGTGACTTATGAAGATGAGCCAACTTTCTTGTACAA
AGTTGGCATTATAAGAAAGCATTGCTTATCAATTTGTTGCAACGAACAGGTCACTATCAGTCAAAATAAA
ATCATTATTTGCCATCCAGCTGATATCCCCTATAGTGAGTCGTATTACATGGTCATAGCTGTTTCCTGGC
AGCTCTGGCCCGTGTCTCAAAATCTCTGATGTTACATTGCACAAGATAAAAATATATCATCATGCCTCCT
CTAGACCAGCCAGGACAGAAATGCCTCGACTTCGCTGCTACCCAAGGTTGCCGGGTGACGCACACCGTGG
AAACGGATGAAGGCACGAACCCAGTGGACATAAGCCTGTTCGGTTCGTAAGCTGTAATGCAAGTAGCGTA
TGCGCTCACGCAACTGGTCCAGAACCTTGACCGAACGCAGCGGTGGTAACGGCGCAGTGGCGGTTTTCAT
GGCTTGTTATGACTGTTTTTTTGGGGTACAGTCTATGCCTCGGGCATCCAAGCAGCAAGCGCGTTACGCC
GTGGGTCGATGTTTGATGTTATGGAGCAGCAACGATGTTACGCAGCAGGGCAGTCGCCCTAAAACAAAGT
TAAACATTATGAGGGAAGCGGTGATCGCCGAAGTATCGACTCAACTATCAGAGGTAGTTGGCGTCATCGA
GCGCCATCTCGAACCGACGTTGCTGGCCGTACATTTGTACGGCTCCGCAGTGGATGGCGGCCTGAAGCCA
CACAGTGATATTGATTTGCTGGTTACGGTGACCGTAAGGCTTGATGAAACAACGCGGCGAGCTTTGATCA
ACGACCTTTTGGAAACTTCGGCTTCCCCTGGAGAGAGCGAGATTCTCCGCGCTGTAGAAGTCACCATTGT
TGTGCACGACGACATCATTCCGTGGCGTTATCCAGCTAAGCGCGAACTGCAATTTGGAGAATGGCAGCGC
AATGACATTCTTGCAGGTATCTTCGAGCCAGCCACGATCGACATTGATCTGGCTATCTTGCTGACAAAAG
CAAGAGAACATAGCGTTGCCTTGGTAGGTCCAGCGGCGGAGGAACTCTTTGATCCGGTTCCTGAACAGGA
TCTATTTGAGGCGCTAAATGAAACCTTAACGCTATGGAACTCGCCGCCCGACTGGGCTGGCGATGAGCGA
AATGTAGTGCTTACGTTGTCCCGCATTTGGTACAGCGCAGTAACCGGCAAAATCGCGCCGAAGGATGTCG
CTGCCGACTGGGCAATGGAGCGCCTGCCGGCCCAGTATCAGCCCGTCATACTTGAAGCTAGACAGGCTTA
TCTTGGACAAGAAGAAGATCGCTTGGCCTCGCGCGCAGATCAGTTGGAAGAATTTGTCCACTACGTGAAA
GGCGAGATCACCAAGGTAGTCGGCAAATAACCCTCGAGCCACCCATGACCAAAATCCCTTAACGTGAGTT
ACGCGTCGTTCCACTGAGCGTCAGACCCCGTAGAAAAGATCAAAGGATCTTCTTGAGATCCTTTTTTTCT
GCGCGTAATCTGCTGCTTGCAAACAAAAAAACCACCGCTACCAGCGGTGGTTTGTTTGCCGGATCAAGAG
CTACCAACTCTTTTTCCGAAGGTAACTGGCTTCAGCAGAGCGCAGATACCAAATACTGTTCTTCTAGTGT
AGCCGTAGTTAGGCCACCACTTCAAGAACTCTGTAGCACCGCCTACATACCTCGCTCTGCTAATCCTGTT
ACCAGTGGCTGCTGCCAGTGGCGATAAGTCGTGTCTTACCGGGTTGGACTCAAGACGATAGTTACCGGAT
AAGGCGCAGCGGTCGGGCTGAACGGGGGGTTCGTGCACACAGCCCAGCTTGGAGCGAACGACCTACACCG
AACTGAGATACCTACAGCGTGAGCTATGAGAAAGCGCCACGCTTCCCGAAGGGAGAAAGGCGGACAGGTA
TCCGGTAAGCGGCAGGGTCGGAACAGGAGAGCGCACGAGGGAGCTTCCAGGGGGAAACGCCTGGTATCTT
TATAGTCCTGTCGGGTTTCGCCACCTCTGACTTGAGCGTCGATTTTTGTGATGCTCGTCAGGGGGGCGGA
GCCTATGGAAAAACGCCAGCAACGCGGCCTTTTTACGGTTCCTGGCCTTTTGCTGGCCTTTTGCTCACAT
GTT
